Addgene plasmid #177108: YIplac211-NHX1-iGFP
Purpose: Expresses Nhx1-iGFP in yeast cells
Depositing lab: Benjamin Glick. Depositing organization: University of Chicago. Publication: Clathrin adaptors mediate two sequential pathways of intra-Golgi recycling. Casler JC, Johnson N, Krahn AH, Pantazopoulou A, Day KJ, Glick BS. J Cell Biol. 2022 Jan 3;221(1). pii: 212747. doi: 10.1083/jcb.202103199. Epub 2021 Nov 5. PubMed 34739034.
Backbone
  Vector backbone: YIplac211
  Vector type: Yeast Expression
Growth in bacteria
  Bacterial resistance: Ampicillin, 100 μg/mL
  Growth temperature: 37°C
  Growth strain: DH5alpha
  Copy number: High Copy
Gene/Insert
  Gene/Insert name: NHX1
  Species: S. cerevisiae (budding yeast)
  Entrez Gene: NHX1 (a.k.a. YDR456W, NHA2, VPL27, VPS44)
  Cloning method: Restriction Enzyme; 5′ cloning site Unknown (unknown if destroyed); 3′ cloning site Unknown (unknown if destroyed)
Terms and licenses: Academic/Nonprofit Terms; Industry Terms: Not Available to Industry
How to cite: YIplac211-NHX1-iGFP was a gift from Benjamin Glick (Addgene plasmid # 177108 ; http://n2t.net/addgene:177108 ; RRID:Addgene_177108)
