[The description below was written by a language model from this plasmid's Addgene catalogue record and pLannotate feature annotations shown in this document.]
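Description:
YIplac211-NHX1-iGFP is a yeast integrating plasmid built on the YIplac211 backbone and intended to express a GFP-tagged form of the Saccharomyces cerevisiae Nhx1 protein in budding yeast. In E. coli it is propagated through a high-copy ColE1/pUC-type origin and selected with ampicillin via the β-lactamase (AmpR) gene. For yeast it carries URA3 under its own promoter, an auxotrophic marker that allows selection on medium lacking uracil and counterselection with 5-fluoroorotic acid. YIp-type vectors have no yeast replication origin, so stable maintenance depends on integration into the genome. The only CEN/ARS annotation is a roughly 20-nucleotide fragment, which is most likely a spurious match rather than a functional element. Remnants of the lac region (lacI fragment, CAP site, lac promoter and operator, lacZα fragment), along with bom and rop fragments, are backbone carry-over flanking the cloning site.

The payload is a fragment of the NHX1 coding sequence, not the complete gene, followed after a short gap by a GFP (S65T) open reading frame in the same orientation. NHX1 encodes an endosomal/prevacuolar Na+/H+ exchanger. Downstream lies a fragment annotated as TOM1, which may be yeast genomic sequence cloned along with NHX1. No yeast promoter for the insert is annotated, and the record does not state what drives expression. A partial gene fused to GFP in an integrating vector would be consistent with tagging by recombination at the chromosomal NHX1 locus, but the record does not confirm this, nor does it define what "iGFP" denotes. The associated work concerns intra-Golgi recycling pathways, which suggests use of Nhx1-iGFP as a fluorescent marker for live-cell imaging of membrane compartments.
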