Features (pLannotate 1.2.2; 16 found; start..end, strand, type, name):
      1..93      +  CDS            lacI (fragment): lac repressor; lacI; The lac repressor binds to the lac operator to inhibit transcription in E. coli. This inhibition can be relieved by adding lactose or isopropyl-β-D-thiogalactopyranoside (IPTG).
    106..127     +  protein_bind   CAP binding site: CAP binding activates transcription in the presence of cAMP. E. coli catabolite activator protein
    142..172     +  promoter       lac promoter: promoter for the E. coli lac operon
    180..196     +  protein_bind   lac operator: The lac repressor binds to the lac operator to inhibit transcription in E. coli. This inhibition can be relieved by adding lactose or isopropyl-β-D-thiogalactopyranoside (IPTG). lac repressor encoded by lacI
    245..1000    +  CDS            NHX1 (fragment): NHX1_YEAST - Also known as NHA2, VPL27, VPS44. Experimental evidence at protein level: Swiss-Prot protein existence level 1. Endosomal/prevacuolar electroneutral Na(+)/H(+) exchanger which mediates intracellular sequestration of Na(+) cations, regulates vacuolar pH and contributes to osmotolerance following sudden exposure to hyperosmotic media. Contributes also to the postdiauxic/stationary phase resistance to osmotic stress and allows for the continued growth of cells until the acquired osmotolerance response can occur. Involved in hygromycin resistance probably through its influence on the
   1046..1741    +  CDS            GFP (S65T): GFP (S65T) is a basic (constitutively fluorescent) green fluorescent protein published in 1995, derived from Aequorea victoria.
   1800..1820    +  misc_feature   CEN/ARS (fragment): S. cerevisiae CEN6 centromere fused to an autonomously replicating sequence
   2175..2501    +  CDS            TOM1 (fragment): TOM1_YEAST - Also known as SSR2. Experimental evidence at protein level: Swiss-Prot protein existence level 1. Probable ubiquitin ligase protein involved in many cellular processes, such as transcription regulation, maintenance of nuclear structure, cell cycle, mRNA export and rRNA maturation. E3 ubiquitin ligase proteins mediate ubiquitination and subsequent proteasomal degradation of target proteins. Involved in transcription regulation by interacting, and probably mediating, ubiquitination of some subunit of the SAGA complex. Required for SPT7 ubiquitination. Participates in mRNA export fro
   2489..2646    +  CDS            lacZα (fragment): LacZα fragment of β-galactosidase; lacZ fragment
   2652..2751    -  misc_feature   bom (fragment): basis of mobility region from pBR322
   2853..2888    -  CDS            rop (fragment): Rop protein, which maintains plasmids at low copy number; rop
   2977..3780    -  CDS            URA3: orotidine-5'-phosphate decarboxylase, required for uracil biosynthesis; S. cerevisiae URA3; yeast auxotrophic marker, counterselectable with 5-fluoroorotic acid (5-FOA)
   3781..3996    -  promoter       URA3 promoter: S. cerevisiae URA3
   4089..4193    +  promoter       AmpR promoter: bla
   4194..5054    +  CDS            AmpR: β-lactamase; bla; confers resistance to ampicillin, carbenicillin, and related antibiotics
   5225..5813    +  rep_origin     ori: high-copy-number ColE1/pMB1/pBR322/pUC origin of replication
>Addgene plasmid #177108 | YIplac211-NHX1-iGFP | addgene full sequence | sequence record 348247 | Addgene NGS Result
GCGCCCAATACGCAAACCGCCTCTCCCCGCGCGTTGGCCGATTCATTAATGCAGCTGGCACGACAGGTTT
CCCGACTGGAAAGCGGGCAGTGAGCGCAACGCAATTAATGTGAGTTAGCTCACTCATTAGGCACCCCAGG
CTTTACACTTTATGCTTCCGGCTCGTATGTTGTGTGGAATTGTGAGCGGATAACAATTTCACACAGGAAA
CAGCTATGACCATGATTACGCCAAGCTTGCATGCGCAGCTATTTCTATATGTGTTGCTCGTTGGTGTGCT
GTGTTCCCATTGTCGCAATTTGTTAACTGGATATATAGAGTAAAGACAATCAGATCTATGAGCGGCATAA
CCGGAGAAAATATTTCTGTTCCCGATGAAATACCCTACAATTACCAAATGATGACATTTTGGGCAGGTTT
ACGTGGTGCTGTTGGTGTCGCCTTGGCGTTGGGAATTCAAGGTGAGTATAAGTTCACTTTATTGGCAACG
GTCCTTGTTGTTGTTGTTTTAACAGTTATCATTTTTGGGGGCACTACTGCAGGAATGTTAGAAGTTTTAA
ATATTAAGACTGGTTGCATAAGTGAAGAAGATACATCTGATGACGAGTTTGATATAGAGGCTCCAAGGGC
GATAAATTTATTGAACGGTAGTTCTATTCAGACAGATTTGGGCCCATATTCTGACAACAATTCTCCAGAT
ATTTCAATTGACCAATTCGCGGTCAGCAGTAACAAGAATCTCCCCAATAACATATCCACAACTGGTGGTA
ATACTTTTGGAGGCCTTAATGAAACTGAGAATACTAGCCCTAACCCGGCAAGGTCTTCTATGGATAAGCG
TAATTTGAGAGATAAACTGGGAACAATCTTTAATTCCGACTCACAATGGTTTCAAAATTTTGATGAACAG
GTATTGAAGCCAGTATTCTTGGACAACGTTTCTCCATCCTTACAAGATTCGGCTACGCAATCACCTGCAG
ATTTCTCTTCCCAAAACCACACGGATCCAGGAAGTTCGGGGTCCAGCGGTTCTTCAGGCAGTTCCATGGA
TAGCACTGAGAGCCTTTTCACTGGAGTTGTCCCAATTCTTGTTGAATTAGATGGTGATGTTAATGGGCAC
AAATTTTCTGTCAGTGGAGAGGGTGAAGGTGATGCAACATACGGAAAACTTACCCTTAAATTTATTTGCA
CTACTGGAAAACTACCTGTTCCTTGGCCAACACTTGTCACTACTTTAACTTATGGTGTTCAGTGCTTTTC
AAGATACCCGGATCATATGAAACAGCATGACTTTTTCAAGAGTGCCATGCCCGAAGGTTATGTACAGGAA
AGAACTATATTTTTCAAAGATGACGGGAACTACAAGACACGTGCTGAAGTCAAGTTTGAAGGTGATACCC
TTGTTAATAGAATCGAGTTAAAAGGTATTGATTTTAAAGAAGATGGAAACATTCTTGGGCACAAATTGGA
ATACAACTATAACTCACACAATGTATACATCATGGCAGACAAACAAAAGAATGGAATCAAAGCTAACTTC
AAAATTAGACACAACATTGAAGATGGAAGCGTTCAACTAGCAGACCATTATCAACAAAATACTCCAATTG
GCGATGGCCCTGTCCTTTTACCAGACAACCATTACCTGTCCACACAATCTGCCCTTTCGAAAGATCCCAA
CGAAAAGAGAGACCACATGGTCCTTAAAGAGTTTGTAACAGCTGCTGGGATTACACATGGCAGCTCCGGC
TCCAGCGGGTAAAGCGGCCGCACTTTAAAGTGTATGGTTTCCTTGTTTCTAATATAAATATATTAATTAA
GTCTTTATACATTCTCTCTTACTCAACGCCGAAGGAATACCCTTCTACACTTTATTCATTTTAAATCATG
TACTGTTATATACACGCTAGTAGGATTGATCTTATTTAATCATATTTCGCACGTTACCCGACTGCTTTCA
GTTTTGCCGCTTTGTGATAATGAGGAATTTCAGCTAGCTTTTAATGAGCCGATACTAAATCACCATGATT
TTGGGAGAGGAAAAGAAGAAAAGGTAAAACAACGAATATTTTTCAAATACCTTAGTTACTGAATATCCAT
AACTACTCGTATAATTGGTGAGAAAATAGTGCATATTTAGTTTACTTTTTGCCTTTGATTGAAAATATAT
ATTCATGGTGCTTTTTACTCGGTGTGAAAAGGCAAGAAAGGAGAAACTCGCCGCTGGTTATAAGCCCTTA
GTTGATTATTTGATTGATTGTGATACTCCCACATTTTTAGAAAGAATTGAGGCAATCCAAGAGTGGGACC
GATCCAGAGATGATCTTTATGTTTGGATTCCCATTCTAGACAGAATGGACGGGCTGTTGTTAAAAGTGGC
AGAGAAATATAAATACAAGCAAGACCCCAAGAAGGAGTGTGAAGTCAAATTGGTGGAAATGGAAGCGCAT
GATGTTGATTATTGTTTGAAAATGGGTACCGAGCTCGAATTCACTGGCCGTCGTTTTACAACGTCGTGAC
TGGGAAAACCCTGGCGTTACCCAACTTAATCGCCTTGCAGCACATCCCCCTTTCGCCAGCTGGCGTAATA
GCGAAGAGGCCCGCACCGATCGCCCTTCCCAACAGTTGCGCAGCCTGAATGGCGAATGGCGCCTGATGCG
GTATTTTCTCCTTACGCATCTGTGCGGTATTTCACACCGCATATGGTGCACTCTCAGTACAATCTGCTCT
GATGCCGCATAGTTAAGCCAGCCCCGACACCCGCCAACACCCGCTGACGCGCCCTGACGGGCTTGTCTGC
TCCCGGCATCCGCTTACAGACAAGCTGTGACCGTCTCCGGGAGCTGCATGTGTCAGAGGTTTTCACCGTC
ATCACCGAAACGCGCGAGACGAAAGGGCGGGTAATAACTGATATAATTAAATTGAAGCTCTAATTTGTGA
GTTTAGTATACATGCATTTACTTATAATACAGTTTTTTAGTTTTGCTGGCCGCATCTTCTCAAATATGCT
TCCCAGCCTGCTTTTCTGTAACGTTCACCCTCTACCTTAGCATCCCTTCCCTTTGCAAATAGTCCTCTTC
CAACAATAATAATGTCAGATCCTGTAGAGACCACATCATCCACGGTTCTATACTGTTGACCCAATGCGTC
TCCCTTGTCATCTAAACCCACACCGGGTGTCATAATCAACCAATCGTAACCTTCATCTCTTCCACCCATG
TCTCTTTGAGCAATAAAGCCGATAACAAAATCTTTGTCGCTCTTCGCAATGTCAACAGTACCCTTAGTAT
ATTCTCCAGTAGATAGGGAGCCCTTGCATGACAATTCTGCTAACATCAAAAGGCCTCTAGGTTCCTTTGT
TACTTCTTCTGCCGCCTGCTTCAAACCGCTAACAATACCTGGGCCCACCACACCGTGTGCATTCGTAATG
TCTGCCCATTCTGCTATTCTGTATACACCCGCAGAGTACTGCAATTTGACTGTATTACCAATGTCAGCAA
ATTTTCTGTCTTCGAAGAGTAAAAAATTGTACTTGGCGGATAATGCCTTTAGCGGCTTAACTGTGCCCTC
CATGGAAAAATCAGTCAAGATATCCACATGTGTTTTTAGTAAACAAATTTTGGGACCTAATGCTTCAACT
AACTCCAGTAATTCCTTGGTGGTACGAACATCCAATGAAGCACACAAGTTTGTTTGCTTTTCGTGCATGA
TATTAAATAGCTTGGCAGCAACAGGACTAGGATGAGTAGCAGCACGTTCCTTATATGTAGCTTTCGACAT
GATTTATCTTCGTTTCCTGCATGTTTTTGTTCTGTGCAGTTGGGTTAAGAATACTGGGCAATTTCATGTT
TCTTCAACACTACATATGCGTATATATACCAATCTAAGTCTGTGCTCCTTCCTTCGTTCTTCCTTCTGTT
CGGAGATTACCGAATCAAAAAAATTTCAAGGAAACCGAAATCAAAAAAAAGAATAAAAAAAAAATGATGA
ATTGAAAAGCTGGCCTCGTGATACGCCTATTTTTATAGGTTAATGTCATGATAATAATGGTTTCTTAGAC
GTCAGGTGGCACTTTTCGGGGAAATGTGCGCGGAACCCCTATTTGTTTATTTTTCTAAATACATTCAAAT
ATGTATCCGCTCATGAGACAATAACCCTGATAAATGCTTCAATAATATTGAAAAAGGAAGAGTATGAGTA
TTCAACATTTCCGTGTCGCCCTTATTCCCTTTTTTGCGGCATTTTGCCTTCCTGTTTTTGCTCACCCAGA
AACGCTGGTGAAAGTAAAAGATGCTGAAGATCAGTTGGGTGCACGAGTGGGTTACATCGAACTGGATCTC
AACAGCGGTAAGATCCTTGAGAGTTTTCGCCCCGAAGAACGTTTTCCAATGATGAGCACTTTTAAAGTTC
TGCTATGTGGCGCGGTATTATCCCGTATTGACGCCGGGCAAGAGCAACTCGGTCGCCGCATACACTATTC
TCAGAATGACTTGGTTGAGTACTCACCAGTCACAGAAAAGCATCTTACGGATGGCATGACAGTAAGAGAA
TTATGCAGTGCTGCCATAACCATGAGTGATAACACTGCGGCCAACTTACTTCTGACAACGATCGGAGGAC
CGAAGGAGCTAACCGCTTTTTTGCACAACATGGGGGATCATGTAACTCGCCTTGATCGTTGGGAACCGGA
GCTGAATGAAGCCATACCAAACGACGAGCGTGACACCACGATGCCTGTAGCAATGGCAACAACGTTGCGC
AAACTATTAACTGGCGAACTACTTACTCTAGCTTCCCGGCAACAATTAATAGACTGGATGGAGGCGGATA
AAGTTGCAGGACCACTTCTGCGCTCGGCCCTTCCGGCTGGCTGGTTTATTGCTGATAAATCTGGAGCCGG
TGAGCGTGGGTCTCGCGGTATCATTGCAGCACTGGGGCCAGATGGTAAGCCCTCCCGTATCGTAGTTATC
TACACGACGGGGAGTCAGGCAACTATGGATGAACGAAATAGACAGATCGCTGAGATAGGTGCCTCACTGA
TTAAGCATTGGTAACTGTCAGACCAAGTTTACTCATATATACTTTAGATTGATTTAAAACTTCATTTTTA
ATTTAAAAGGATCTAGGTGAAGATCCTTTTTGATAATCTCATGACCAAAATCCCTTAACGTGAGTTTTCG
TTCCACTGAGCGTCAGACCCCGTAGAAAAGATCAAAGGATCTTCTTGAGATCCTTTTTTTCTGCGCGTAA
TCTGCTGCTTGCAAACAAAAAAACCACCGCTACCAGCGGTGGTTTGTTTGCCGGATCAAGAGCTACCAAC
TCTTTTTCCGAAGGTAACTGGCTTCAGCAGAGCGCAGATACCAAATACTGTTCTTCTAGTGTAGCCGTAG
TTAGGCCACCACTTCAAGAACTCTGTAGCACCGCCTACATACCTCGCTCTGCTAATCCTGTTACCAGTGG
CTGCTGCCAGTGGCGATAAGTCGTGTCTTACCGGGTTGGACTCAAGACGATAGTTACCGGATAAGGCGCA
GCGGTCGGGCTGAACGGGGGGTTCGTGCACACAGCCCAGCTTGGAGCGAACGACCTACACCGAACTGAGA
TACCTACAGCGTGAGCTATGAGAAAGCGCCACGCTTCCCGAAGGGAGAAAGGCGGACAGGTATCCGGTAA
GCGGCAGGGTCGGAACAGGAGAGCGCACGAGGGAGCTTCCAGGGGGAAACGCCTGGTATCTTTATAGTCC
TGTCGGGTTTCGCCACCTCTGACTTGAGCGTCGATTTTTGTGATGCTCGTCAGGGGGGCGGAGCCTATGG
AAAAACGCCAGCAACGCGGCCTTTTTACGGTTCCTGGCCTTTTGCTGGCCTTTTGCTCACATGTTCTTTC
CTGCGTTATCCCCTGATTCTGTGGATAACCGTATTACCGCCTTTGAGTGAGCTGATACCGCTCGCCGCAG
CCGAACGACCGAGCGCAGCGAGTCAGTGAGCGAGGAAGCGGAAGA
